>Addgene plasmid #41892 | pSR47S Cm | addgene partial sequence | sequence record 57625 | sacB-C 5'-acaaccatacgctgagagatcc-3'
AAGGCCACAAATACTTAGTATTTGAAGCAAACACTGGAACTGAAGATGGCTACCAAGGCGAAGAATCTTT
ATTTAACAAAGCATACTATGGCAAAAGCACATCATTCTTCCGTCAAGAAAGTCAAAAACTTCTGCAAAGC
GATAAAAAACGCACGGCTGAGTTAGCAAACGGCGCTCTCGGTATGATTGAGCTAAACGATGATTACACAC
TGAAAAAAGTGATGAAACCGCTGATTGCATCTAACACAGTAACAGATGAAATTGAACGCGCGAACGTCTT
TAAAATGAACGGCAAATGGTACCTGTTCACTGACTCCCGCGGATCAAAAATGACGATTGACGGCATTACG
TCTAACGATATTTACATGCTTGGTTATGTTTCTAATTCTTTAACTGGCCCATACAAGCCGCTGAACAAAA
CTGGCCTTGTGTTAAAAATGGATCTTGATCCTAACGATGTAACCTTTACTTACTCACACTTCGCTGTACC
TCAAGCGAAAGGAAACAATGTCGTGATTACAAGCTATATGACAAACAGAGGATTCTACGCAGACAAACAA
TCAACGTTTGCGCCAAGCTTCCTGCTGAACATCAAAGGCAAGAAAACATCTGTTGTCAAAGACAGCATCC
TTGAACAAGGACAATTAACAGTTAACAAATAAAAACGCAAAAGAAAATGCCGATATCCTATTGGCATTTT
CTTTTATTTCTTATCAACATAAAGGTGAATCCCATATGAACTATATAAAAGCAGGCAAATGGCTAACCGT
ATTCCTAACCTTTTGGTAATGACTCCAACTTATTGATAGTGTTTTATGTTCAGATAATGCCCGATGACTT
TGTCATGCAGCTCCACCGATTTTGAGAACGACAGCGACTTCCG
