>Addgene plasmid #41892 | pSR47S Cm | addgene partial sequence | sequence record 58141 | sacB-N 5'-ggatctctcagcgtatggttg-3'
GAACTGCTGTACATTTTGATACGTTTTTCCGTCACCGTCAAAGATTGATTTATAATCCTCTACACCGTTG
ATGTTCAAAGAGCTGTCTGATGCTGATACGTTAACTTGTGCAGTTGTCAGTGTTTGTTTGCCGTAATGTT
TACCGGAGAAATCAGTGTAGAATAAACGGATTTTTCCGTCAGATGTAAATGTGGCTGAACCTGACCATTC
TTGTGTTTGGTCTTTTAGGATAGAATCATTTGCATCGAATTTGTCGCTGTCTTTAAAGACGCGGCCAGCG
TTTTTCCAGCTGTCAATAGAAGTTTCGCCGACTTTTTGATAGAACATGTAAATCGATGTGTCATCCGCAT
TTTTAGGATCTCCGGCTAATGCAAAGACGATGTGGTAGCCGTGATAGTTTGCGACAGTGCCGTCAGCGTT
TTGTAATGGCCAGCTGTCCCAAACGTCCAGGCCTTTTGCAGAAGAGATATTTTTAATTGTGGACGAATCG
AATTCAGGAACTTGATATTTTTCATTTTTTTGCTGTTCAGGGATTTGCAGCATATCATGGCGTGTAATAT
GGGAAATGCCGTATGTTTCCTTATATGGCTTTTGGTTCGTTTCTTTCGCAAACGCTTGAGTTGCGCCTCC
TGCCAGCAGTGCGGTAGTAAAGGTTAATACTGTTGCTTGTTTTGCAAACTTTTTGATGTTCATCGTTCAT
GTCTCCTTTTTTATGTACTGTGTTAGCGGTCTGCTTCTTCCAGCCCTCCTGTTTGAAGATGGCAAGTTAG
TTACGCACAATAAAAAAAGACCTAAAATATGTAAGGGGTGACGCCAAAGTATACACTTTGCCCTTTACAC
ATTTTAGGTC
