>Addgene plasmid #41892 | pSR47S Cm | addgene partial sequence | sequence record 59300 | CAT-R 5'-GCAACTGACTGAAATGCCTC-3'
ACGGTGGTATATCCAGTGATTTTTTTCTCCATTTTAGCTTCCTTAGCTCCTGAAAATCTCGATAACTCAA
AAAATACGCCCGGTAGTGATCTTATTTCATTATGGTGAAAGTTGGAACCTCTTACGTGCCGATCAACGTC
TCATTTTCGCCAAAAGTTGGCCCAGGGCTTCCCGGTATCAACAGGGACACCAGGATTTATTTATTCTGCG
AAGTGATCTTCCGTCACAGGTATTTATTCGGCGCAAAGTGCGTCGGGTGATGCTGCCAACTTACTGATTT
AGTGTATGATGGTGTTTTTGAGGCCAGTGGCTTCTGTTTCTATCAGCTGTCCCTCCTGTTCAGCTACTGA
CGGGCGCCCCGTTGAATATGGCTCATAACACCCCTTGTATTACTGTTTATGTAAGCAGACAGTTTTATTG
TTCATGATGATATATTTTTATCTTGTGCAATGTAACATCAGAGATTTTGAGACACAACGTGGCTTTCCCC
CCCCCCCCGATCCGGCCACGATGCGTCCGGCGTAGAGGATCTGAAGATCAGCAGTTCAACCTGTTGATAG
TACGTACTAAGCTCTCATGTTTCACGTACTAAGCTCTCATGTTTAACGTACTAAGCTCTCATGTTTAACG
AACTAAACCCTCATGGCTAACGTACTAAGCTCTCATGGCTAACGTACTAAGCTCTCATGTTTCACGTACT
AAGCTCTCATGTTTGAACAATAAAATTAATATAAATCAGCAACTTAAATAGCCTCTAAGG
