[The description below was written by a language model from this plasmid's Addgene catalogue record.]
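Description:
pSR47S Cm is an empty bacterial allelic exchange (suicide) vector of about 6.5 kb, derived from pSR47S by swapping its kanamycin resistance determinant for a chloramphenicol resistance gene. According to the record, the kanamycin resistance region was eliminated by PCR-amplifying the rest of the parent plasmid. A chloramphenicol resistance gene amplified from the broad-host-range vector pMMB207 was then cloned in through restriction sites added during PCR. The plasmid replicates from an R6K origin, which depends on the pi protein encoded by the pir gene. It can therefore be maintained only in pir-containing E. coli hosts such as lambda pir derivatives of DH5 alpha or S17, where it is kept at low copy number under chloramphenicol selection.

The vector carries no insert. Users clone in a mutated allele or a deletion construct flanked by homology to the target locus by restriction enzyme cloning. Because the R6K origin cannot function in a recipient lacking pir, chloramphenicol-resistant clones arise only when the plasmid integrates into the chromosome by a single homologous crossover. The sacB gene then provides counterselection. It encodes levansucrase, which makes Gram-negative cells sensitive to sucrose, so growth on sucrose enriches for cells that have lost the vector backbone through a second recombination event, leaving either the wild-type or the engineered allele behind without a marker. The chloramphenicol version is useful where the kanamycin marker of pSR47S is unsuitable, for example in strains already carrying kanamycin resistance. The record provides no feature table, and it does not describe the cloning sites or any conjugative transfer functions.
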