Addgene plasmid #41892: pSR47S Cm
Purpose: (Empty Backbone)
Depositing lab: Howard Steinman. Depositing organization: Albert Einstein College of Medicine.
Backbone
  Vector backbone: pSR47S
  Backbone size (bp): 6500
  Modifications to backbone: Kanamycin resistance replaced with Chloramphenicol resistance
  Vector type: Bacterial Expression ; Bacterial allelic exchange vector with sacB
  Selectable markers: SacB (sucrose sensitivity)
Growth in bacteria
  Bacterial resistance: Chloramphenicol, 25 μg/mL
  Growth temperature: 37°C
  Growth strain: DH5 alpha pir
  Growth instructions: Contains lambda pir-dependent R6K replication origin; requires lambda pir-containing bacteria strain, e.g. DH5a-lambda pir, S17-lambda pir
  Copy number: Low Copy
Gene/Insert
  Cloning method: Restriction Enzyme
Resource information
  A portion of this plasmid was derived from a plasmid made by: CmR gene derived from pMMB207 vector (bp 1047-1706), received from Howard Shuman, University of Chicago, Chicago, Illinois
Terms and licenses: Academic/Nonprofit Terms; Industry Terms: Not Available to Industry
Depositor comments: Plasmid pSR47S Cm was constructed by removing the KmR region from pSR47S by PCR amplification of the residual plasmid, then cloning in the CmR gene. The CmR gene was amplified from a pMMB207 plasmid by PCR, with restriction sites that allowed cloning into pSR47S that lacked the KmR region.
How to cite: pSR47S Cm was a gift from Howard Steinman (Addgene plasmid # 41892 ; http://n2t.net/addgene:41892 ; RRID:Addgene_41892)
